>Addgene plasmid #161684 | IDG_CACNB2_OE_1 | addgene full sequence | sequence record 319671 | Addgene NGS Result
ATAGTAATCAATTACGGGGTCATTAGTTCATAGCCCATATATGGAGTTCCGCGTTACATAACTTACGGTA
AATGGCCCGCCTGGCTGACCGCCCAACGACCCCCGCCCATTGACGTCAATAATGACGTATGTTCCCATAG
TAACGCCAATAGGGACTTTCCATTGACGTCAATGGGTGGAGTATTTACGGTAAACTGCCCACTTGGCAGT
ACATCAAGTGTATCATATGCCAAGTACGCCCCCTATTGACGTCAATGACGGTAAATGGCCCGCCTGGCAT
TATGCCCAGTACATGACCTTATGGGACTTTCCTACTTGGCAGTACATCTACGTATTAGTCATCGCTATTA
CCATGGTGATGCGGTTTTGGCAGTACATCAATGGGCGTGGATAGCGGTTTGACTCACGGGGATTTCCAAG
TCTCCACCCCATTGACGTCAATGGGAGTTTGTTTTGGCACCAAAATCAACGGGACTTTCCAAAATGTCGT
AACAACTCCGCCCCATTGACGCAAATGGGCGGTAGGCGTGTACGGTGGGAGGTCTATATAAGCAGAGCTC
TCTGGCTAACTGTCGGGATCAACAAGTTTGTACAAAAAAGCAGGCACCATGGTCCAAAGGGACATGTCCA
AGTCGCCTCCCACAGCGGCGGCGGCGGTGGCGCAGGAGATCCAGATGGAACTGCTAGAGAACGTGGCTCC
CGCGGGGGCGCTCGGAGCCGCCGCACAGTCATATGGAAAAGGAGCCAGAAGGAAAAACAGATTTAAAGGA
TCTGATGGAAGCACGTCATCTGATACTACCTCAAATAGTTTTGTTCGCCAGGGTTCGGCAGACTCCTACA
CTAGCCGTCCATCCGATTCCGATGTATCTCTGGAGGAGGACCGGGAGGCAGTGCGCAGAGAAGCGGAGCG
GCAGGCCCAGGCACAGTTGGAAAAAGCAAAGACAAAGCCCGTTGCATTTGCGGTTCGGACAAATGTCAGC
TACAGTGCGGCCCATGAAGATGATGTTCCAGTGCCTGGCATGGCCATCTCATTCGAAGCAAAAGATTTTC
TGCATGTTAAGGAAAAATTTAACAATGACTGGTGGATAGGGCGATTGGTAAAAGAAGGCTGTGAAATCGG
ATTCATTCCAAGCCCAGTCAAACTAGAAAACATGAGGCTGCAGCATGAACAGAGAGCCAAGCAAGGGAAA
TTCTACTCCAGTAAATCAGGAGGAAATTCATCATCCAGTTTGGGTGACATAGTACCTAGTTCCAGAAAAT
CAACACCTCCATCATCTGCTATAGACATAGATGCTACTGGCTTAGATGCAGAAGAAAATGATATTCCAGC
AAACCACCGCTCCCCTAAACCCAGTGCAAACAGTGTAACGTCACCCCACTCCAAAGAGAAAAGAATGCCC
TTCTTTAAGAAGACAGAGCACACTCCTCCGTATGATGTGGTACCTTCCATGCGACCAGTGGTCCTAGTGG
GCCCTTCTCTGAAGGGCTACGAGGTCACAGATATGATGCAAAAAGCGCTGTTTGATTTTTTAAAACACAG
ATTTGAAGGGCGGATATCCATCACAAGGGTCACCGCTGACATCTCGCTTGCCAAACGCTCGGTATTAAAC
AATCCCAGTAAGCACGCAATAATAGAAAGATCCAACACAAGGTCAAGCTTAGCGGAAGTTCAGAGTGAAA
TCGAAAGGATTTTTGAACTTGCAAGAACATTGCAGTTGGTGGTCCTTGACGCGGATACAATTAATCATCC
AGCTCAACTCAGTAAAACCTCCTTGGCCCCTATTATAGTATATGTAAAGATTTCTTCTCCTAAGGTTTTA
CAAAGGTTAATAAAATCTCGAGGGAAATCTCAAGCTAAACACCTCAACGTCCAGATGGTAGCAGCTGATA
AACTGGCTCAGTGTCCTCCAGAGCTGTTCGATGTGATCTTGGATGAGAACCAGCTTGAGGATGCCTGTGA
GCACCTTGCCGACTATCTGGAGGCCTACTGGAAGGCCACCCATCCTCCCAGCAGTAGCCTCCCCAACCCT
CTCCTTAGCCGTACATTAGCCACTTCAAGTCTGCCTCTTAGCCCCACCCTAGCCTCTAATTCACAGGGTT
CTCAAGGTGATCAGAGGACTGATCGCTCCGCTCCTATCCGTTCTGCTTCCCAAGCTGAAGAAGAACCTAG
TGTGGAACCAGTCAAGAAATCCCAGCACCGCTCTTCCTCCTCAGCCCCACACCACAACCATCGCAGTGGG
ACAAGTCGCGGCCTCTCCAGGCAAGAGACATTTGACTCGGAAACCCAGGAGAGTCGAGACTCTGCCTACG
TAGAGCCAAAGGAAGATTATTCCCATGACCACGTGGACCACTATGCCTCACACCGTGACCACAACCACAG
AGACGAGACCCACGGGAGCAGTGACCACAGACACAGGGAGTCCCGGCACCGTTCCCGGGACGTGGATCGA
GAGCAGGACCACAACGAGTGCAACAAGCAGCGCAGCCGTCATAAATCCAAGGATCGCTACTGTGAAAAGG
ATGGAGAAGTGATATCAAAAAAACGGAATGAGGCTGGGGAGTGGAACAGGGATGTTTACATCCGCCAAAC
AGCTTTCTTGTACAAAGTGGTTGGTAAGCCTATCCCTAACCCTCTCCTCGGTCTCGATTCTACGTAGTAA
TGAGCTAGCGCTAACCGGTGGCGCGTTAAGTCGACAATCAACCTCTGGATTACAAAATTTGTGAAAGATT
GACTGGTATTCTTAACTATGTTGCTCCTTTTACGCTATGTGGATACGCTGCTTTAATGCCTTTGTATCAT
GCTATTGCTTCCCGTATGGCTTTCATTTTCTCCTCCTTGTATAAATCCTGGTTGCTGTCTCTTTATGAGG
AGTTGTGGCCCGTTGTCAGGCAACGTGGCGTGGTGTGCACTGTGTTTGCTGACGCAACCCCCACTGGTTG
GGGCATTGCCACCACCTGTCAGCTCCTTTCCGGGACTTTCGCTTTCCCCCTCCCTATTGCCACGGCGGAA
CTCATCGCCGCCTGCCTTGCCCGCTGCTGGACAGGGGCTCGGCTGTTGGGCACTGACAATTCCGTGGTGT
TGTCGGGGAAATCATCGTCCTTTCCTTGGCTGCTCGCCTGTGTTGCCACCTGGATTCTGCGCGGGACGTC
CTTCTGCTACGTCCCTTCGGCCCTCAATCCAGCGGACCTTCCTTCCCGCGGCCTGCTGCCGGCTCTGCGG
CCTCTTCCGCGTCTTCGCCTTCGCCCTCAGACGAGTCGGATCTCCCTTTGGGCCGCCTCCCCGCGTCGAC
TTTAAGACCAATGACTTACAAGGCAGCTGTAGATCTTAGCCACTTTTTAAAAGAAAAGGGGGGACTGGAA
GGGCTAATTCACTCCCAACGAAGACAAGATCTGCTTTTTGCTTGTACTGGGTCTCTCTGGTTAGACCAGA
TCTGAGCCTGGGAGCTCTCTGGCTAACTAGGGAACCCACTGCTTAAGCCTCAATAAAGCTTGCCTTGAGT
GCTTCAAGTAGTGTGTGCCCGTCTGTTGTGTGACTCTGGTAACTAGAGATCCCTCAGACCCTTTTAGTCA
GTGTGGAAAATCTCTAGCAGTACGTATAGTAGTTCATGTCATCTTATTATTCAGTATTTATAACTTGCAA
AGAAATGAATATCAGAGAGTGAGAGGAACTTGTTTATTGCAGCTTATAATGGTTACAAATAAAGCAATAG
CATCACAAATTTCACAAATAAAGCATTTTTTTCACTGCATTCTAGTTGTGGTTTGTCCAAACTCATCAAT
GTATCTTATCATGTCTGGCTCTAGCTATCCCGCCCCTAACTCCGCCCATCCCGCCCCTAACTCCGCCCAG
TTCCGCCCATTCTCCGCCCCATGGCTGACTAATTTTTTTTATTTATGCAGAGGCCGAGGCCGCCTCGGCC
TCTGAGCTATTCCAGAAGTAGTGAGGAGGCTTTTTTGGAGGCCTAGGGACGTACCCAATTCGCCCTATAG
TGAGTCGTATTACGCGCGCTCACTGGCCGTCGTTTTACAACGTCGTGACTGGGAAAACCCTGGCGTTACC
CAACTTAATCGCCTTGCAGCACATCCCCCTTTCGCCAGCTGGCGTAATAGCGAAGAGGCCCGCACCGATC
GCCCTTCCCAACAGTTGCGCAGCCTGAATGGCGAATGGG
[124 nt withheld, positions 4170-4293]
C
[91 nt withheld, positions 4295-4385]
A
[49 nt withheld, positions 4387-4435]
CCTTTGACGTTGGAGTCCACGTTCTTT
[37 nt withheld, positions 4463-4499]
ACCCTATCTCGGTCTATTCTTTTGATTTATAAGGGATTTTGCCGATTTCGGCCTATTGGTTAAAAAATGA
GCTGATTTAACAAAAATTTAACGCGAATTTTAACAAAATATTAACGCTTACAATTTAGGTGGCACTTTTC
GGGGAAATGTGCGCGGAACCCCTATTTGTTTATTTTTCTAAATACATTCAAATATGTATCCGCTCATGAG
ACAATAACCCTGATAAATGCTTCAATAATATTGAAAAAGGAAGAGTATGAGTATTCAACATTTCCGTGTC
GCCCTTATTCCCTTTTTTGCGGCATTTTGCCTTCCTGTTTTTGCTCACCCAGAAACGCTGGTGAAAGTAA
AAGATGCTGAAGATCAGTTGGGTGCACGAGTGGGTTACATCGAACTGGATCTCAACAGCGGTAAGATCCT
TGAGAGTTTTCGCCCCGAAGAACGTTTTCCAATGATGAGCACTTTTAAAGTTCTGCTATGTGGCGCGGTA
TTATCCCGTATTGACGCCGGGCAAGAGCAACTCGGTCGCCGCATACACTATTCTCAGAATGACTTGGTTG
AGTACTCACCAGTCACAGAAAAGCATCTTACGGATGGCATGACAGTAAGAGAATTATGCAGTGCTGCCAT
AACCATGAGTGATAACACTGCGGCCAACTTACTTCTGACAACGATCGGAGGACCGAAGGAGCTAACCGCT
TTTTTGCACAACATGGGGGATCATGTAACTCGCCTTGATCGTTGGGAACCGGAGCTGAATGAAGCCATAC
CAAACGACGAGCGTGACACCACGATGCCTGTAGCAATGGCAACAACGTTGCGCAAACTATTAACTGGCGA
ACTACTTACTCTAGCTTCCCGGCAACAATTAATAGACTGGATGGAGGCGGATAAAGTTGCAGGACCACTT
CTGCGCTCGGCCCTTCCGGCTGGCTGGTTTATTGCTGATAAATCTGGAGCCGGTGAGCGTGGGTCTCGCG
GTATCATTGCAGCACTGGGGCCAGATGGTAAGCCCTCCCGTATCGTAGTTATCTACACGACGGGGAGTCA
GGCAACTATGGATGAACGAAATAGACAGATCGCTGAGATAGGTGCCTCACTGATTAAGCATTGGTAACTG
TCAGACCAAGTTTACTCATATATACTTTAGATTGATTTAAAACTTCATTTTTAATTTAAAAGGATCTAGG
TGAAGATCCTTTTTGATAATCTCATGACCAAAATCCCTTAACGTGAGTTTTCGTTCCACTGAGCGTCAGA
CCCCGTAGAAAAGATCAAAGGATCTTCTTGAGATCCTTTTTTTCTGCGCGTAATCTGCTGCTTGCAAACA
AAAAAACCACCGCTACCAGCGGTGGTTTGTTTGCCGGATCAAGAGCTACCAACTCTTTTTCCGAAGGTAA
CTGGCTTCAGCAGAGCGCAGATACCAAATACTGTTCTTCTAGTGTAGCCGTAGTTAGGCCACCACTTCAA
GAACTCTGTAGCACCGCCTACATACCTCGCTCTGCTAATCCTGTTACCAGTGGCTGCTGCCAGTGGCGAT
AAGTCGTGTCTTACCGGGTTGGACTCAAGACGATAGTTACCGGATAAGGCGCAGCGGTCGGGCTGAACGG
GGGGTTCGTGCACACAGCCCAGCTTGGAGCGAACGACCTACACCGAACTGAGATACCTACAGCGTGAGCT
ATGAGAAAGCGCCACGCTTCCCGAAGGGAGAAAGGCGGACAGGTATCCGGTAAGCGGCAGGGTCGGAACA
GGAGAGCGCACGAGGGAGCTTCCAGGGGGAAACGCCTGGTATCTTTATAGTCCTGTCGGGTTTCGCCACC
TCTGACTTGAGCGTCGATTTTTGTGATGCTCGTCAGGGGGGCGGAGCCTATGGAAAAACGCCAGCAACGC
GGCCTTTTTACGGTTCCTGGCCTTTTGCTGGCCTTTTGCTCACATGTTCTTTCCTGCGTTATCCCCTGAT
TCTGTGGATAACCGTATTACCGCCTTTGAGTGAGCTGATACCGCTCGCCGCAGCCGAACGACCGAGCGCA
GCGAGTCAGTGAGCGAGGAAGCGGAAGAGCGCCCAATACGCAAACCGCCTCTCCCCGCGCGTTGGCCGAT
TCATTAATGCAGCTGGCACGACAGGTTTCCCGACTGGAAAGCGGGCAGTGAGCGCAACGCAATTAATGTG
AGTTAGCTCACTCATTAGGCACCCCAGGCTTTACACTTTATGCTTCCGGCTCGTATGTTGTGTGGAATTG
TGAGCGGATAACAATTTCACACAGGAAACAGCTATGACCATGATTACGCCAAGCGCGCAATTAACCCTCA
CTAAAGGGAACAAAAGCTGGAGCTGCAAGCTTAATGTAGTCTTATGCAATACTCTTGTAGTCTTGCAACA
TGGTAACGATGAGTTAGCAACATGCCTTACAAGGAGAGAAAAAGCACCGTGCATGCCGATTGGTGGAAGT
AAGGTGGTACGATCGTGCCTTATTAGGAAGGCAACAGACGGGTCTGACATGGATTGGACGAACCACTGAA
TTGCCGCATTGCAGAGATATTGTATTTAAGTGCCTAGCTCGATACATAAACGGGTCTCTCTGGTTAGACC
AGATCTGAGCCTGGGAGCTCTCTGGCTAACTAGGGAACCCACTGCTTAAGCCTCAATAAAGCTTGCCTTG
AGTGCTTCAAGTAGTGTGTGCCCGTCTGTTGTGTGACTCTGGTAACTAGAGATCCCTCAGACCCTTTTAG
TCAGTGTGGAAAATCTCTAGCAGTGGCGCCCGAACAGGGACTTGAAAGCGAAAGGGAAACCAGAGGAGCT
CTCTCGACGCAGGACTCGGCTTGCTGAAGCGCGCACGGCAAGAGGCGAGGGGCGGCGACTGGTGAGTACG
CCAAAAATTTTGACTAGCGGAGGCTAGAAGGAGAGAGATGGGTGCGAGAGCGTCAGTATTAAGCGGGGGA
GAATTAGATCGCGATGGGAAAAAATTCGGTTAAGGCCAGGGGGAAAGAAAAAATATAAATTAAAACATAT
AGTATGGGCAAGCAGGGAGCTAGAACGATTCGCAGTTAATCCTGGCCTGTTAGAAACATCAGAAGGCTGT
AGACAAATACTGGGACAGCTACAACCATCCCTTCAGACAGGATCAGAAGAACTTAGATCATTATATAATA
CAGTAGCAACCCTCTATTGTGTGCATCAAAGGATAGAGATAAAAGACACCAAGGAAGCTTTAGACAAGAT
AGAGGAAGAGCAAAACAAAAGTAAGACCACCGCACAGCAAGCGGCCGCTGATCTTCAGACCTGGAGGAGG
AGATATGAGGGACAATTGGAGAAGTGAATTATATAAATATAAAGTAGTAAAAATTGAACCATTAGGAGTA
GCACCCACCAAGGCAAAGAGAAGAGTGGTGCAGAGAGAAAAAAGAGCAGTGGGAATAGGAGCTTTGTTCC
TTGGGTTCTTGGGAGCAGCAGGAAGCACTATGGGCGCAGCGTCAATGACGCTGACGGTACAGGCCAGACA
ATTATTGTCTGGTATAGTGCAGCAGCAGAACAATTTGCTGAGGGCTATTGAGGCGCAACAGCATCTGTTG
CAACTCACAGTCTGGGGCATCAAGCAGCTCCAGGCAAGAATCCTGGCTGTGGAAAGATACCTAAAGGATC
AACAGCTCCTGGGGATTTGGGGTTGCTCTGGAAAACTCATTTGCACCACTGCTGTGCCTTGGAATGCTAG
TTGGAGTAATAAATCTCTGGAACAGATTTGGAATCACACGACCTGGATGGAGTGGGACAGAGAAATTAAC
AATTACACAAGCTTAATACACTCCTTAATTGAAGAATCGCAAAACCAGCAAGAAAAGAATGAACAAGAAT
TATTGGAATTAGATAAATGGGCAAGTTTGTGGAATTGGTTTAACATAACAAATTGGCTGTGGTATATAAA
ATTATTCATAATGATAGTAGGAGGCTTGGTAGGTTTAAGAATAGTTTTTGCTGTACTTTCTATAGTGAAT
AGAGTTAGGCAGGGATATTCACCATTATCGTTTCAGACCCACCTCCCAACCCCGAGGGGACCCTTGCGCC
TTTTCCAAGGCAGCCCTGGGTTTGCGCAGGGACGCGGCTGCTCTGGGCGTGGTTCCGGGAAACGCAGCGG
CGCCGACCCTGGGTCTCGCACATTCTTCACGTCCGTTCGCAGCGTCACCCGGATCTTCGCCGCTACCCTT
GTGGGCCCCCCGGCGACGCTTCCTGCTCCGCCCCTAAGTCGGGAAGGTTCCTTGCGGTTCGCGGCGTGCC
GGACGTGACAAACGGAAGCCGCACGTCTCACTAGTACCCTCGCAGACGGACAGCGCCAGGGAGCAATGGC
AGCGCGCCGACCGCGATGGGCTGTGGCCAATAGCGGCTGCTCAGCAGGGCGCGCCGAGAGCAGCGGCCGG
GAAGGGGCGGTGCGGGAGGCGGGGTGTGGGGCGGTAGTGTGGGCCCTGTTCCTGCCCGCGCGGTGTTCCG
CATTCTGCAAGCCTCCGGAGCGCACGTCGGCAGTCGGCTCCCTCGTTGACCGAATCACCGACCTCTCTCC
CCAGGGGGTACCACCATGGCCAAGCCTTTGTCTCAAGAAGAATCCACCCTCATTGAAAGAGCAACGGCTA
CAATCAACAGCATCCCCATCTCTGAAGACTACAGCGTCGCCAGCGCAGCTCTCTCTAGCGACGGCCGCAT
CTTCACTGGTGTCAATGTATATCATTTTACTGGGGGACCTTGTGCAGAACTCGTGGTGCTGGGCACTGCT
GCTGCTGCGGCAGCTGGCAACCTGACTTGTATCGTCGCGATCGGAAATGAGAACAGGGGCATCTTGAGCC
CCTGCGGACGGTGCCGACAGGTGCTTCTCGATCTGCATCCTGGGATCAAAGCCATAGTGAAGGACAGTGA
TGGACAGCCGACGGCAGTTGGGATTCGTGAATTGCTGCCCTCTGGTTATGTGTGGGAGGGCCTGCAGCTG
CAGTAGTAAGAATTCTAGATCTTGAGACAAATGGCAGTATTCATCCACAATTTTAAAAGAAAAGGGGGGA
TTGGGGGGTACAGTGCAGGGGAAAGAATAGTAGACATAATAGCAACAGACATACAAACTAAAGAATTACA
AAAACAAATTACAAAAATTCAAAATTTTCGGGTTTATTACAGGGACAGCAGAGATCCACTTTGGCGCCGG
CTCGAGGGGGCCCGGGGTTATTA
Features (pLannotate 1.2.2; 31 found; start..end, strand, type, name):
     52..355     +  enhancer       CMV enhancer: human cytomegalovirus immediate early enhancer
    356..559     +  promoter       CMV promoter: human cytomegalovirus (CMV) immediate early promoter
    583..603     +  protein_bind   attB1: mutant version of attB; core recombination site for the Gateway® BP reaction BP Clonase™
    609..2588    +  CDS            CACNB2: CACB2_HUMAN - Also known as CACNLB2, MYSB. Experimental evidence at protein level: Swiss-Prot protein existence level 1. The beta subunit of voltage-dependent calcium channels contributes to the function of the calcium channel by increasing peak calcium current, shifting the voltage dependencies of activation and inactivation, modulating G protein inhibition and controlling the alpha-1 subunit membrane targeting. From Homo sapiens (Human).
   2590..2610    -  protein_bind   attB2: mutant version of attB; core recombination site for the Gateway® BP reaction BP Clonase™
   2613..2654    +  CDS            V5 tag: epitope tag from simian virus 5
   2696..3284    +  misc_feature   WPRE: woodchuck hepatitis virus posttranscriptional regulatory element
   3335..3354    +  misc_feature   cPPT/CTS (fragment): central polypurine tract and central termination sequence of HIV-1
   3356..3589    +  LTR            3' LTR (ΔU3): self-inactivating 3' long terminal repeat (LTR) from HIV-1
   3667..3788    +  polyA_signal   SV40 poly(A) signal: SV40 polyadenylation signal
   3828..3963    +  rep_origin     SV40 ori: SV40 origin of replication
   3984..4002    -  promoter       T7 promoter: promoter for bacteriophage T7 RNA polymerase
   4010..4165    +  CDS            lacZα (fragment): LacZα fragment of β-galactosidase; lacZ fragment
   4170..4598    +  rep_origin     f1 ori (sequence partly withheld): f1 bacteriophage origin of replication; arrow indicates direction of (+) strand synthesis
   4651..4755    +  promoter       AmpR promoter: bla
   4756..5616    +  CDS            AmpR: β-lactamase; bla; confers resistance to ampicillin, carbenicillin, and related antibiotics
   5787..6375    +  rep_origin     ori: high-copy-number ColE1/pMB1/pBR322/pUC origin of replication
   6558..6650    +  CDS            lacI (fragment): lac repressor; lacI; The lac repressor binds to the lac operator to inhibit transcription in E. coli. This inhibition can be relieved by adding lactose or isopropyl-β-D-thiogalactopyranoside (IPTG).
   6663..6684    +  protein_bind   CAP binding site: CAP binding activates transcription in the presence of cAMP. E. coli catabolite activator protein
   6699..6729    +  promoter       lac promoter: promoter for the E. coli lac operon
   6737..6753    +  protein_bind   lac operator: The lac repressor binds to the lac operator to inhibit transcription in E. coli. This inhibition can be relieved by adding lactose or isopropyl-β-D-thiogalactopyranoside (IPTG). lac repressor encoded by lacI
   6798..6816    +  promoter       T3 promoter: promoter for bacteriophage T3 RNA polymerase
   6844..7070    +  promoter       RSV promoter: Rous sarcoma virus enhancer/promoter
   7071..7251    +  LTR            5' LTR (truncated): truncated 5' long terminal repeat (LTR) from HIV-1
   7298..7423    +  misc_feature   HIV-1 Ψ: packaging signal of human immunodeficiency virus type 1
   7407..7770    +  CDS            HIV-1 gag (fragment): gag protein from human immunodeficiency virus 1; gag
   7916..8149    +  misc_feature   RRE: The Rev response element (RRE) of HIV-1 allows for Rev-dependent mRNA export from the nucleus to the cytoplasm.
   8526..8552    +  CDS            Rev (fragment): human immunodeficiency virus 1 (HIV-1) Rev protein; rev; enhances nuclear export of unspliced and incompletely spliced viral mRNAs
   8553..9053    +  promoter       hPGK promoter: human phosphoglycerate kinase 1 promoter
   9065..9460    +  CDS            BSD: blasticidin S deaminase; Aspergillus terreus BSD; confers resistance to blasticidin
   9520..9637    +  misc_feature   cPPT/CTS: central polypurine tract and central termination sequence of HIV-1
