[The description below was written by a language model from this plasmid's Addgene catalogue record and pLannotate feature annotations shown in this document.]
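Description:
IDG_CACNB2_OE_1 is a mammalian overexpression construct built on the pLX304 backbone, which the feature table shows to be a third-generation, self-inactivating HIV-1 lentiviral transfer vector. It carries the human CACNB2 open reading frame, encoding the beta-2 auxiliary subunit of voltage-dependent calcium channels, a protein that increases peak calcium current, shifts the voltage dependence of activation and inactivation, and helps target the alpha-1 subunit to the membrane. The ORF was introduced by Gateway recombination and is flanked by attB1 and attB2 sites. It sits downstream of the CMV immediate early enhancer and promoter and is followed by a backbone-encoded C-terminal V5 epitope tag for detection of the expressed protein. A WPRE downstream of the tag is there to boost transcript stability and expression.

The viral framework comprises an RSV promoter driving a truncated 5' LTR, the Ψ packaging signal with a gag fragment, the RRE for Rev-dependent nuclear export of the genomic RNA, a cPPT/CTS element, and a ΔU3 3' LTR that inactivates LTR promoter activity after integration. Within the proviral region, upstream of the CMV cassette, a human PGK promoter drives blasticidin S deaminase, allowing blasticidin selection of transduced or transfected cells. An SV40 poly(A) signal and SV40 origin lie outside the 3' LTR.

In bacteria the plasmid is maintained through a ColE1/pUC-type origin and selected with ampicillin via β-lactamase. An f1 origin and residual lac, T7 and T3 elements are also present. The catalogue lists it as low copy despite the origin annotation. It is intended for stable or transient overexpression of V5-tagged CACNB2 in mammalian cells.
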