Addgene plasmid #161684: IDG_CACNB2_OE_1
Purpose: Overexpresses CACNB2
Depositing lab: Mike McManus. Depositing organization: University of California, San Francisco (UCSF).
Backbone
  Vector backbone: pLX304
  Vector type: Mammalian Expression
  Selectable markers: Blasticidin
Growth in bacteria
  Bacterial resistance: Ampicillin, 100 μg/mL
  Growth temperature: 30°C
  Growth strain: NEB Stable
  Copy number: Low Copy
Gene/Insert
  Gene/Insert name: CACNB2
  Species: H. sapiens (human)
  Entrez Gene: CACNB2 (a.k.a. CACNLB2, CAVB2, MYSB)
  Tag / fusion protein: V5 (C terminal on backbone)
  Cloning method: Gateway Cloning
Terms and licenses: Academic/Nonprofit Terms; Industry Terms: Not Available to Industry
How to cite: IDG_CACNB2_OE_1 was a gift from Mike McManus (Addgene plasmid # 161684 ; http://n2t.net/addgene:161684 ; RRID:Addgene_161684)
