>Addgene plasmid #161684 | IDG_CACNB2_OE_1 | depositor partial sequence | sequence record 313383 | Partial Sequence
ATGGTCCAAAGGGACATGTCCAAGTCGCCTCCCACAGCGGCGGCGGCGGTGGCGCAGGAGATCCAGATGG
AACTGCTAGAGAACGTGGCTCCCGCGGGGGCGCTCGGAGCCGCCGCACAGTCATATGGAAAAGGAGCCAG
AAGGAAAAACAGATTTAAAGGATCTGATGGAAGCACGTCATCTGATACTACCTCAAATAGTTTTGTTCGC
CAGGGTTCGGCAGACTCCTACACTAGCCGTCCATCCGATTCCGATGTATCTCTGGAGGAGGACCGGGAGG
CAGTGCGCAGAGAAGCGGAGCGGCAGGCCCAGGCACAGTTGGAAAAAGCAAAGACAAAGCCCGTTGCATT
TGCGGTTCGGACAAATGTCAGCTACAGTGCGGCCCATGAAGATGATGTTCCAGTGCCTGGCATGGCCATC
TCATTCGAAGCAAAAGATTTTCTGCATGTTAAGGAAAAATTTAACAATGACTGGTGGATAGGGCGATTGG
TAAAAGAAGGCTGTGAAATCGGATTCATTCCAAGCCCAGTCAAACTAGAAAACATGAGGCTGCAGCATGA
ACAGAGAGCCAAGCAAGGGAAATTCTACTCCAGTAAATCAGGAGGAAATTCATCATCCAGTTTGGGTGAC
ATAGTACCTAGTTCCAGAAAATCAACACCTCCATCATCTGCTATAGACATAGATGCTACTGGCTTAGATG
CAGAAGAAAATGATATTCCAGCAAACCACCGCTCCCCTAAACCCAGTGCAAACAGTGTAACGTCACCCCA
CTCCAAAGAGAAAAGAATGCCCTTCTTTAAGAAGACAGAGCACACTCCTCCGTATGATGTGGTACCTTCC
ATGCGACCAGTGGTCCTAGTGGGCCCTTCTCTGAAGGGCTACGAGGTCACAGATATGATGCAAAAAGCGC
TGTTTGATTTTTTAAAACACAGATTTGAAGGGCGGATATCCATCACAAGGGTCACCGCTGACATCTCGCT
TGCCAAACGCTCGGTATTAAACAATCCCAGTAAGCACGCAATAATAGAAAGATCCAACACAAGGTCAAGC
TTAGCGGAAGTTCAGAGTGAAATCGAAAGGATTTTTGAACTTGCAAGAACATTGCAGTTGGTGGTCCTTG
ACGCGGATACAATTAATCATCCAGCTCAACTCAGTAAAACCTCCTTGGCCCCTATTATAGTATATGTAAA
GATTTCTTCTCCTAAGGTTTTACAAAGGTTAATAAAATCTCGAGGGAAATCTCAAGCTAAACACCTCAAC
GTCCAGATGGTAGCAGCTGATAAACTGGCTCAGTGTCCTCCAGAGCTGTTCGATGTGATCTTGGATGAGA
ACCAGCTTGAGGATGCCTGTGAGCACCTTGCCGACTATCTGGAGGCCTACTGGAAGGCCACCCATCCTCC
CAGCAGTAGCCTCCCCAACCCTCTCCTTAGCCGTACATTAGCCACTTCAAGTCTGCCTCTTAGCCCCACC
CTAGCCTCTAATTCACAGGGTTCTCAAGGTGATCAGAGGACTGATCGCTCCGCTCCTATCCGTTCTGCTT
CCCAAGCTGAAGAAGAACCTAGTGTGGAACCAGTCAAGAAATCCCAGCACCGCTCTTCCTCCTCAGCCCC
ACACCACAACCATCGCAGTGGGACAAGTCGCGGCCTCTCCAGGCAAGAGACATTTGACTCGGAAACCCAG
GAGAGTCGAGACTCTGCCTACGTAGAGCCAAAGGAAGATTATTCCCATGACCACGTGGACCACTATGCCT
CACACCGTGACCACAACCACAGAGACGAGACCCACGGGAGCAGTGACCACAGACACAGGGAGTCCCGGCA
CCGTTCCCGGGACGTGGATCGAGAGCAGGACCACAACGAGTGCAACAAGCAGCGCAGCCGTCATAAATCC
AAGGATCGCTACTGTGAAAAGGATGGAGAAGTGATATCAAAAAAACGGAATGAGGCTGGGGAGTGGAACA
GGGATGTTTACATCCGCCAAACAGCTTTCTTGTACAAAGTGGTTGGTAAGCCTATCCCTAACCCTCTCCT
CGGTCTCGATTCTACGTAG
